Addgene plasmid #146330: pAc5.1B-lambdaN-HA-DmAGO1-F2V2-siRNAres_F
Purpose: Insect Expression of DmAGO1-F2V2
Depositing lab: Elisa Izaurralde. Depositing organization: Max Planck Institute for Developmental Biology. Publication: A C-terminal silencing domain in GW182 is essential for miRNA function. Eulalio A, Helms S, Fritzsch C, Fauser M, Izaurralde E. RNA. 2009 Jun;15(6):1067-77. doi: 10.1261/rna.1605509. Epub 2009 Apr 21. PubMed 19383769.
Backbone
  Vector backbone: Unknown
  Vector type: Insect Expression
Growth in bacteria
  Bacterial resistance: Ampicillin, 100 μg/mL
  Growth temperature: 37°C
  Growth strain: DH5alpha
  Copy number: Low Copy
Gene/Insert
  Gene/Insert name: DmAGO1-F2V2
  Species: D. melanogaster (fly)
  Mutation: variation with 2 non silent mutations compared to the sequence given by NCBI:NM 166020.1.
  Entrez Gene: AGO1 (a.k.a. Dmel_CG6671, AGO-1, Ago, Ago-1, Ago1, Agp1, CG6671, Dm Ago1, DmAgo1, Dmel\CG6671, MRE20, ago-1, ago1, ago1-1, anon-WO0257455.29, argonaute1, dAGO1, dAgo1, dmAgo1, l(2)04845, l(2)4845, l(2)k00208, l(2)k08121)
  Cloning method: Unknown
Terms and licenses: Academic/Nonprofit Terms; Industry Terms: Not Available to Industry
Depositor comments: Plasmids from this collection were made available to the research community and donated after the lab closed. Please note that the sequence provided by the depositing laboratory may be theoretical/predicted or based on Sanger sequencing results. There may be discrepancies between sequencing results obtained by Addgene and the depositor sequence. If an Addgene verified sequence is not available, please contact before placing your order to request that our lab fully sequence the plasmid.
How to cite: pAc5.1B-lambdaN-HA-DmAGO1-F2V2-siRNAres_F was a gift from Elisa Izaurralde (Addgene plasmid # 146330 ; http://n2t.net/addgene:146330 ; RRID:Addgene_146330)
