[The description below was written by a language model from this plasmid's Addgene catalogue record and pLannotate feature annotations shown in this document.]
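Description:
pAc5.1B-lambdaN-HA-DmAGO1-F2V2-siRNAres_F is an 8.4 kb insect expression plasmid for producing a tagged mutant form of Drosophila melanogaster Argonaute 1 (AGO1). The catalogue lists the backbone as unknown, but the name and the feature layout point to a pAc5.1B-type vector. A Drosophila actin 5C (Ac5) promoter provides strong constitutive transcription in fly cells, and an SV40 polyadenylation signal lies downstream of the insert. The plasmid is propagated in E. coli through a ColE1/pUC-family origin and selected with ampicillin via the bla gene and its promoter. The repository lists it as low copy even though the origin is annotated as a high-copy type. Short fragments matching a tetracycline resistance gene and SV40 large T antigen are backbone remnants rather than functional genes.

The open reading frame begins with a short fragment of the bacteriophage lambda N protein, followed by an HA epitope and then the AGO1 coding sequence. The annotation tool labelled this coding sequence as rat Ago2 by homology, but the catalogue identifies it as fly AGO1. The lambda N peptide binds boxB RNA hairpins, so the fusion can be tethered to a boxB-containing reporter mRNA to test silencing activity independently of a guide RNA, while HA allows detection or immunoprecipitation. A V5 tag sequence from the vector lies downstream of the insert, but the record does not say whether it is translated in frame. The record does not define "F2V2", which appears to denote phenylalanine-to-valine substitutions. It notes only two non-silent differences from the reference transcript. "siRNAres" suggests silent changes that make the transcript resistant to knockdown, which would allow complementation after depletion of endogenous AGO1, though the record does not say so explicitly. The associated publication concerns GW182 and miRNA-mediated silencing.
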