Features (pLannotate 1.2.2; 11 found; start..end, strand, type, name):
     56..2568    +  promoter       Ac5 promoter: Drosophila melanogaster actin 5C promoter
   2589..2654    +  CDS            N (fragment): REGN_LAMBD - Experimental evidence at protein level: Swiss-Prot protein existence level 1. Plays a role as a transcriptional antitermination factor that allows the virus to initiate its lytic phase. Activates expression of the delayed viral early genes by modifying host RNA polymerase (RNAP) into a form that is resistant to termination signals. This antitermination function requires the host NusA protein which serves to stabilize the interaction between antitermination protein N and host RNA polymerase. From Escherichia phage lambda (Bacteriophage lambda).
   2685..2711    +  CDS            3xHA (fragment): three tandem HA epitope tags
   3060..5663    +  CDS            Ago2: AGO2_RAT - Also known as Eif2c2. Experimental evidence at protein level: Swiss-Prot protein existence level 1. Required for RNA-mediated gene silencing (RNAi) by the RNA- induced silencing complex (RISC). The 'minimal RISC' appears to include AGO2 bound to a short guide RNA such as a microRNA (miRNA) or short interfering RNA (siRNA). These guide RNAs direct RISC to complementary mRNAs that are targets for RISC-mediated gene silencing. The precise mechanism of gene silencing depends on the degree of complementarity between the miRNA or siRNA and its target. Binding of RISC to a perfectly comple
   5695..5736    +  CDS            V5 tag: epitope tag from simian virus 5
   5836..5970    -  polyA_signal   SV40 poly(A) signal: SV40 polyadenylation signal
   5993..6077    -  CDS            large T antigen (fragment): large T antigen from SV40 (simian virus 40)
   6078..6548    +  CDS            TcR (fragment): tetracycline efflux protein; tet; confers resistance to tetracycline
   6592..7180    -  rep_origin     ori: high-copy-number ColE1/pMB1/pBR322/pUC origin of replication
   7351..8211    -  CDS            AmpR: β-lactamase; bla; confers resistance to ampicillin, carbenicillin, and related antibiotics
   8212..8316    -  promoter       AmpR promoter: bla
>Addgene plasmid #146330 | pAc5.1B-lambdaN-HA-DmAGO1-F2V2-siRNAres_F | depositor full sequence | sequence record 288775 | Full Sequence
CTTCAAGGAATTAATTCTATATTCTAAAAACACAAATGATACTTCTAAAAAAAATCATGAATGGCATCAA
CTCTGAATCAAATCTTTGCAGATGCACCTACTTCTCATTTCCACTGTCACATCATTTTTCCAGATCTCGC
TGCCTGTTATGTGGCCCACAAACCAAGACACGTTTTATGGCCATTAAAGCTGGCTGATCGTCGCCAAACA
CCAAATACATATCAATATGTACATTCGAGAAAGAAGCGATCAAAGAAGCGTCTTCGGGCGAGTAGGAGAA
TGCGGAGGAGAAGGAGAACGAGCTGATCTAGTATCTCTCCACAATCCAATGCCAACTGACCAACTGGCCA
TATTCGGAGCAATTTGAAGCCAATTTCCATCGCCTGGCGATCGCTCCATTCTTGGCTATATGTTTTTCAC
CGTTCCCGGGGCCATTTTCAAAGACTCGTCGGTAAGATAAGATTGTGTCACTCGCTGTCTCTCTTCATTT
GTCGAAGAATGCTGAGGAATTTCGCGATGACGTCGGCGAGTATTTTGAAGAATGAGAATAATTTGTATTT
ATACGAAAATCAGTTAGTGGAATTTTCTACAAAAACATGTTATCTATAGATAATTTTGTTGCAAAATATG
TTGACTATGACAAAGATTGTATGTATATACCTTTAATGTATTCTCATTTTCTTATGTATTTATAATGGCA
ATGATGATACTGATGATATTTTAAGATGATGCCAGACCACAGGCTGATTTCTGCGTCTTTTGCCGAACGC
AGTGCATGTGCGGTTGTTGTTTTTTGGAATAGTTTCAATTTTCGGACTGTCCGCTTTGATTTCAGTTTCT
TGGCTTATTCAAAAAGCAAAGTAAAGCCAAAAAAGCGAGATGGCAATACCAAATGCGGCAAAACGGTAGT
GGAAGGAAAGGGGTGCGGGGCAGCGGAAGGAAGGGTGGGGCGGGGCGTGGCGGGGTCTGTGGCTGGGCGC
GACGTCACCGACGTTGGAGCCACTCCTTTGACCATGTGTGCGTGTGTGTATTATTCGTGTCTCGCCACTC
GCCGGTTGTTTTTTTCTTTTTATCTCGCTCTCTCTAGCGCCATCTCGTACGCATGCTCAACGCACCGCAT
GTTGCCGTGTCCTTTATGCGTCATTTTGGCTCGAAATAGGCAATTATTTAAACAAAGATTAGTCAACGAA
AACGCTAAAATAAATAAGTCTACAATATGGTTACTTATTGCCATGTGTGTGCAGCCAACGATAGCAACAA
AAGCAACAACACAGTGGCTTTCCCTCTTTCACTTTTTGTTTGCAAGCGCGTGCGAGCAAGACGGCACGAC
CGGCAAACGCAATTACGCTGACAAAGAGCAGACGAAGTTTTGGCCGAAAAACATCAAGGCGCCTGATACG
AATGCATTTGCAATAACAATTGCGATATTTAATATTGTTTATGAAGCTGTTTGACTTCAAAACACACAAA
AAAAAAAATAAAACAAATTATTTGAAAGAGAATTAGGAATCGGACAGCTTATCGTTACGGGCTAACAGCA
CACCGAGACGAAATAGCTTACCTGACGTCACAGCCTCTGGAAGAACTGCCGCCAAGCAGAGAGAGAGAGA
AAAAGAGGGAGAGCAGCTTAGACCGCATGTGCTTGTGTGTGAGGCGTCTCTCTCTTCGTCTCCTGTTTGC
GCAAACGCATAGACTGCACTGAGAAAATCGATTACCTATTTTTTATGAATGAATATTTGCACTATTACTA
TTCAAAACTATTAAGATAGCAATCACATTCAATAGCCAAATACTATACCACCTGAGCGATGCAACGAAAT
GATCAATTTGAGCAAAAATGCTGCATATTTAGGACGGCATCATTATAGAAATGCTTCTTGCTGTGTACTT
TTCTCTCGTCTGGCAGCTGTTTCGCCGTTATTGTTAAAACCGGCTTAAGTTAGGTGTGTTTTCTACGACT
AGTGATGCCCCTACTAGAAGATGTGTGTTGCACAAATGTCCCTGAATAACCAATTTGAAGTGCAGATAGC
AGTAAACGTAAGCTAATATGAATATTATTTAACTGTAATGTTTTAATATCGCTGGACATTACTAATAAAC
CCACTATAAACACATGTACATATGTATGTTTTGGCATACAATGAGTAGTTGGGGAAAAAATGTGTAAAAG
CACCGTGACCATCACAGCATAAAGATAACCAGCTGAAGTATCGAATATGAGTAACCCCCAAATTGAATCA
CATGCCGCAACTGATAGGACCCATGGAAGTACACTCTTCATGGCGATATACAAGACACACACAAGCACGA
ACACCCAGTTGCGGAGGAAATTCTCCGTAAATGAAAACCCAATCGGCGAACAATTCATACCCATATATGG
TAAAAGTTTTGAACGCGACTTGAGAGCGGAGAGCATTGCGGCTGATAAGGTTTTAGCGCTAAGCGGGCTT
TATAAAACGGGCTGCGGGACCAGTTTTCATATCACTACCGTTTGAGTTCTTGTGCTGTGTGGATACTCCT
CCCGACACAAAGCCGCTCCATCAGCCAGCAGTCGTCTAATCCAGAGACCCCGGATCGGGGTACCCAACAT
GGACGCACAAACACGACGACGTGAGCGTCGCGCTGAGAAACAAGCTCAATGGAAAGCTGCAAACGGTGGA
TCTCCTCCAAGCTTGAATTCTATGTACCCATACGATGTTCCAGATTACGCTATGTCCACGGAGCGTGAGC
TGGCTCCCGGTGGGCCAGCTCAGCTCCATCCGCACACGCTGCCGCTGACTTTTCCGGATCTCCAGATGAC
CTCCACCGTGGGCATCATTGGGAAAGTCTACGAGTCACAGTGGACCCCCTCGCCCACTCGGCCTCAGAGT
CCCTCTCAGGCGCAGACTAGCTTCGACACGCTCACATCACCACCAGCGCCCGGCTCGTCGGTCAATCCCA
CCGCCGTCACCAGCCCAAGTGCCCAGAATGTGGCCGCTGGTGGAGCAACTGTGGCCGGTGCAGCAGCAAC
TGCCGCCCAGGTGGCCTCCGCCTTGGGTGCCACCACCGGCAGCGTGACGCCAGCAATTGCCACCGCAACG
CCAGCCACGCAGCCGGATATGCCCGTCTTTACGTGTCCACGACGCCCGAATCTCGGACGAGAGGGTCGCC
CGATTGTGCTGCGCGCCAATCACTTCCAGGTGACAATGCCGCGTGGCTATGTGCATCACTATGACATCAA
TATACAGCCGGACAAGTGTCCGCGAAAGGTGAACCGTGAGATTATCGAGACTATGGTGCATGCCTATAGC
AAGATCTTCGGAGTGCTCAAGCCGGTGTTCGATGGTCGCAACAATCTGTATACCCGCGATCCCCTGCCCA
TTGGCAACGAGCGTCTAGAGCTGGAGGTTACTCTACCCGGCGAGGGCAAAGATCGAATCTTTCGCGTGAC
GATCAAGTGGCAGGCTCAGGTCTCGCTCTTCAATTTGGAGGAAGCTCTCGAAGGCCGCACGCGGCAGATA
CCCTATGATGCCATTTTGGCGCTCGATGTGGTCATGCGCCATCTGCCCAGCATGACGTACACGCCAGTGG
GACGTAGCTTCTTCAGTTCCCCGGAGGGTTACTACCATCCCCTGGGTGGTGGACGCGAGGTTTGGTTCGG
TTTCCATCAGAGCGCAAGGCCCTCGCAGTGGAAGATGATGCTCAATATCGATGTCTCGGCCACCGCTTTC
TACAAGGCTCAACCAGTCATTGACTTCATGTGCGAGGTGCTGGACATTCGCGACATCAACGAGCAGCGCA
AACCGCTCACCGATTCGCAGCGCGTCAAGTTCACCAAAGAAATTAAAGGCCTGAAGATCGAGATCACCCA
CTGCGGCCAGATGCGTCGCAAGTATCGTGTGTGCAACGTCACTCGCCGCCCCGCTCAGATGCAATCATTC
CCACTGCAGCTGGAGAACGGACAGACCGTAGAGTGCACCGTGGCCAAGTACTTCCTGGACAAGTACCGCA
TGAAATTGCGCTACCCGCACTTGCCCTGCCTGCAGGTTGGCCAAGAGCACAAGCACACTTACCTGCCTCT
AGAGGTGTGCAACATTGTGGCCGGACAGCGGTGCATTAAAAAGCTGACCGATATGCAGACGTCGACCATG
ATCAAGGCCACAGCTCGTTCAGCTCCGGATCGTGAGCGTGAGATTAACAACTTGGTAAAGCGCGCCGACT
TCAACAACGATTCGTATGTGCAAGAGTTTGGCCTGACCATCTCCAATTCGATGATGGAGGTACGAGGACG
CGTCTTGCCTCCTCCCAAGCTTCAGTATGGGGGACGTGTGTCTACCGGCCTCACCGGCCAGCAGCTGTTC
CCGCCACAGAACAAGGTGAGCTTGGCCTCGCCCAACCAGGGTGTATGGGATATGCGAGGCAAGCAGTTCT
TCACTGGCGTCGAGATCCGCATCTGGGCCATCGCCTGTTTTGCCCCACAGCGCACGGTGCGCGAGGATGC
GCTGCGTAATGTCACCCAGCAGCTGCAGAAGATCTCAAACGATGCAGGCATGCCGATAATTGGACAGCCG
TGCTTCTGTAAGTACGCCACCGGGCCGGATCAAGTGGAACCCATGGTCCGTTACCTGAAGATCACCTTCC
CCGGCCTGCAACTCGTCGTGGTTGTGCTGCCCGGCAAGACTCCAGTATACGCCGAGGTGAAGCGTGTAGG
TGACACCGTTCTGGGTATGGCCACCCAGTGTGTGCAGGCCAAGAACGTGAACAAGACATCGCCACAGACG
CTCTCTAATCTGTGTCTGAAGATCAACGTCAAGTTGGGCGGCATCAATTCAATTCTGGTCCCCTCCATTC
GGCCAAAGGTCTTCAATGAGCCGGTCATCTTTTTGGGTGCCGATGTGACACACCCACCAGCTGGCGACAA
CAAGAAACCATCGATTGCCGCCGTCGTGGGCTCCATGGATGCCCATCCATCGCGGTATGCCGCCACCGTT
CGCGTACAGCAGCACCGACAGGAGATCATCCAGGAGCTGAGCAGCATGGTGCGCGAGCTGTTGATCATGT
TCTACAAGTCGACGGGCGGCTACAAGCCCCACCGCATCATACTCTATCGTGACGGAGTCTCCGAGGGACA
ATTCCCACATGTCCTGCAACACGAATTGACCGCCATTCGCGAGGCCTGCATTAAGCTAGAGCCAGAGTAT
CGGCCGGGCATCACATTCATTGTGGTGCAGAAGCGCCATCACACTCGACTCTTCTGCGCGGAGAAGAAGG
AGCAGAGCGGCAAATCGGGCAATATTCCCGCAGGCACCACCGTCGATGTGGGCATCACACATCCCACCGA
ATTTGATTTCTATCTATGCAGCCATCAGGGCATCCAGGGCACCAGTCGCCCCTCGCACTACCACGTTCTG
TGGGACGACAATCACTTTGACTCGGACGAGCTGCAGTGCCTCACGTATCAGCTATGCCGTACGTACGTGC
GCTGCACCCGATCCGTCAGTATACCGGCGCCAGCCTACTACGCCCATTTAGTGGCCTTCCGTGCCAGATA
TCATCTGGTGGAGAAGGAGCACGATTCGGGCGAGGGTTCGCACCAGAGCGGCTGCTCAGAGGATCGTACG
CCAGGTGCCATGGCCAGGGCCATCACTGTGCACGCGGATACCAAGAAGGTCATGTACTTTGCCTAACTCG
AGTCTAGAGGGCCCGCGGTTCGAAGGTAAGCCTATCCCTAACCCTCTCCTCGGTCTCGATTCTACGCGTA
CCGGTCATCATCACCATCACCATTGAGTTTAAACCCGCTGATCAGCCTCGACTGTGCCTTCTAAGGCCTG
AGCTCGCTGATCAGCCTCGATCGAGGATCCAGACATGATAAGATACATTGATGAGTTTGGACAAACCACA
ACTAGAATGCAGTGAAAAAAATGCTTTATTTGTGAAATTTGTGATGCTATTGCTTTATTTGTAACCATTA
TAAGCTGCAATAAACAAGTTAACAACAACAATTGCATTCATTTTATGTTTCAGGTTCAGGGGGAGGTGTG
GGAGGTTTTTTAAAGCAAGTAAAACCTCTACAAATGTGGTATGGCTGATTATGATCAGTCGACCGATGCC
CTTGAGAGCCTTCAACCCAGTCAGCTCCTTCCGGTGGGCGCGGGGCATGACTATCGTCGCCGCACTTATG
ACTGTCTTCTTTATCATGCAACTCGTAGGACAGGTGCCGGCAGCGCTCTGGGTCATTTTCGGCGAGGACC
GCTTTCGCTGGAGCGCGACGATGATCGGCCTGTCGCTTGCGGTATTCGGAATCTTGCACGCCCTCGCTCA
AGCCTTCGTCACTGGTCCCGCCACCAAACGTTTCGGCGAGAAGCAGGCCATTATCGCCGGCATGGCGGCC
GACGCGCTGGGCTACGTCTTGCTGGCGTTCGCGACGCGAGGCTGGATGGCCTTCCCCATTATGATTCTTC
TCGCTTCCGGCGGCATCGGGATGCCCGCGTTGCAGGCCATGCTGTCCAGGCAGGTAGATGACGACCATCA
GGGACAGCTTCAAGGATCGCTCGCGGCTCTTACCAGCCAGCAAAAGGCCAGGAACCGTAAAAAGGCCGCG
TTGCTGGCGTTTTTCCATAGGCTCCGCCCCCCTGACGAGCATCACAAAAATCGACGCTCAAGTCAGAGGT
GGCGAAACCCGACAGGACTATAAAGATACCAGGCGTTTCCCCCTGGAAGCTCCCTCGTGCGCTCTCCTGT
TCCGACCCTGCCGCTTACCGGATACCTGTCCGCCTTTCTCCCTTCGGGAAGCGTGGCGCTTTCTCAATGC
TCACGCTGTAGGTATCTCAGTTCGGTGTAGGTCGTTCGCTCCAAGCTGGGCTGTGTGCACGAACCCCCCG
TTCAGCCCGACCGCTGCGCCTTATCCGGTAACTATCGTCTTGAGTCCAACCCGGTAAGACACGACTTATC
GCCACTGGCAGCAGCCACTGGTAACAGGATTAGCAGAGCGAGGTATGTAGGCGGTGCTACAGAGTTCTTG
AAGTGGTGGCCTAACTACGGCTACACTAGAAGGACAGTATTTGGTATCTGCGCTCTGCTGAAGCCAGTTA
CCTTCGGAAAAAGAGTTGGTAGCTCTTGATCCGGCAAACAAACCACCGCTGGTAGCGGTGGTTTTTTTGT
TTGCAAGCAGCAGATTACGCGCAGAAAAAAAGGATCTCAAGAAGATCCTTTGATCTTTTCTACGGGGTCT
GACGCTCAGTGGAACGAAAACTCACGTTAAGGGATTTTGGTCATGAGATTATCAAAAAGGATCTTCACCT
AGATCCTTTTAAATTAAAAATGAAGTTTTAAATCAATCTAAAGTATATATGAGTAAACTTGGTCTGACAG
TTACCAATGCTTAATCAGTGAGGCACCTATCTCAGCGATCTGTCTATTTCGTTCATCCATAGTTGCCTGA
CTCCCCGTCGTGTAGATAACTACGATACGGGAGGGCTTACCATCTGGCCCCAGTGCTGCAATGATACCGC
GAGACCCACGCTCACCGGCTCCAGATTTATCAGCAATAAACCAGCCAGCCGGAAGGGCCGAGCGCAGAAG
TGGTCCTGCAACTTTATCCGCCTCCATCCAGTCTATTAATTGTTGCCGGGAAGCTAGAGTAAGTAGTTCG
CCAGTTAATAGTTTGCGCAACGTTGTTGCCATTGCTGCAGGCATCGTGGTGTCACGCTCGTCGTTTGGTA
TGGCTTCATTCAGCTCCGGTTCCCAACGATCAAGGCGAGTTACATGATCCCCCATGTTGTGCAAAAAAGC
GGTTAGCTCCTTCGGTCCTCCGATCGTTGTCAGAAGTAAGTTGGCCGCAGTGTTATCACTCATGGTTATG
GCAGCACTGCATAATTCTCTTACTGTCATGCCATCCGTAAGATGCTTTTCTGTGACTGGTGAGTACTCAA
CCAAGTCATTCTGAGAATAGTGTATGCGGCGACCGAGTTGCTCTTGCCCGGCGTCAACACGGGATAATAC
CGCGCCACATAGCAGAACTTTAAAAGTGCTCATCATTGGAAAACGTTCTTCGGGGCGAAAACTCTCAAGG
ATCTTACCGCTGTTGAGATCCAGTTCGATGTAACCCACTCGTGCACCCAACTGATCTTCAGCATCTTTTA
CTTTCACCAGCGTTTCTGGGTGAGCAAAAACAGGAAGGCAAAATGCCGCAAAAAAGGGAATAAGGGCGAC
ACGGAAATGTTGAATACTCATACTCTTCCTTTTTCAATATTATTGAAGCATTTATCAGGGTTATTGTCTC
ATGAGCGGATACATATTTGAATGTATTTAGAAAAATAAACAAATAGGGGTTCCGCGCACATTTCCCCGAA
AAGTGCCACCTGACGTCTAAGAAACCATTATTATCATGACATTAACCTATAAAAATAGGCGTATCACGAG
GCCCTTTCGT
